>Addgene plasmid #207855 | pCMV-PE6e | addgene full sequence | sequence record 408162 | Addgene NGS Result
GAAGATCCTTTGATCTTTTCTACGGGGTCTGACACTCAGTGGAACGAAAACTCACGTTAAGGGATTTTGG
TCATGAGATTATCAAAAAGGATCTTCACCTAGATCCTTTTAAATTAAAAATGAAGTTTTAAATCAATCTA
AAGTATATATGAGTAAACTTGGTCTGACAGTTACCAATGCTTAATCAGTGAGGCACCTATCTCAGCGATC
TGTCTATTTCGTTCATCCATAGTTGCCTGACTCCCCGTCGTGTAGATAACTACGATACGGGAGGGCTTAC
CATCTGGCCCCAGTGCTGCAATGATACCGCGAGAACCACGCTCACCGGCTCCAGATTTATCAGCAATAAA
CCAGCCAGCCGGAAGGGCCGAGCGCAGAAGTGGTCCTGCAACTTTATCCGCCTCCATCCAGTCTATTAAT
TGTTGCCGGGAAGCTAGAGTAAGTAGTTCGCCAGTTAATAGTTTGCGCAACGTTGTTGCCATTGCTACAG
GCATCGTGGTGTCACGCTCGTCGTTTGGTATGGCTTCATTCAGCTCCGGTTCCCAACGATCAAGGCGAGT
TACATGATCCCCCATGTTGTGCAAAAAAGCGGTTAGCTCCTTCGGTCCTCCGATCGTTGTCAGAAGTAAG
TTGGCCGCAGTGTTATCACTCATGGTTATGGCAGCACTGCATAATTCTCTTACTGTCATGCCATCCGTAA
GATGCTTTTCTGTGACTGGTGAGTACTCAACCAAGTCATTCTGAGAATAGTGTATGCGGCGACCGAGTTG
CTCTTGCCCGGCGTCAATACGGGATAATACCGCGCCACATAGCAGAACTTTAAAAGTGCTCATCATTGGA
AAACGTTCTTCGGGGCGAAAACTCTCAAGGATCTTACCGCTGTTGAGATCCAGTTCGATGTAACCCACTC
GTGCACCCAACTGATCTTCAGCATCTTTTACTTTCACCAGCGTTTCTGGGTGAGCAAAAACAGGAAGGCA
AAATGCCGCAAAAAAGGGAATAAGGGCGACACGGAAATGTTGAATACTCATACTCTTCCTTTTTCAATAT
TATTGAAGCATTTATCAGGGTTATTGTCTCATGAGCGGATACATATTTGAATGTATTTAGAAAAATAAAC
AAATAGGGGTTCCGCGCACATTTCCCCGAAAAGTGCCACCTGACGTCGACGGATCGGGAGATCGATCTCC
CGATCCCCTAGGGTCGACTCTCAGTACAATCTGCTCTGATGCCGCATAGTTAAGCCAGTATCTGCTCCCT
GCTTGTGTGTTGGAGGTCGCTGAGTAGTGCGCGAGCAAAATTTAAGCTACAACAAGGCAAGGCTTGACCG
ACAATTGCATGAAGAATCTGCTTAGGGTTAGGCGTTTTGCGCTGCTTCGCGATGTACGGGCCAGATATAC
GCGTTGACATTGATTATTGACTAGTTATTAATAGTAATCAATTACGGGGTCATTAGTTCATAGCCCATAT
ATGGAGTTCCGCGTTACATAACTTACGGTAAATGGCCCGCCTGGCTGACCGCCCAACGACCCCCGCCCAT
TGACGTCAATAATGACGTATGTTCCCATAGTAACGCCAATAGGGACTTTCCATTGACGTCAATGGGTGGA
GTATTTACGGTAAACTGCCCACTTGGCAGTACATCAAGTGTATCATATGCCAAGTACGCCCCCTATTGAC
GTCAATGACGGTAAATGGCCCGCCTGGCATTATGCCCAGTACATGACCTTATGGGACTTTCCTACTTGGC
AGTACATCTACGTATTAGTCATCGCTATTACCATGGTGATGCGGTTTTGGCAGTACATCAATGGGCGTGG
ATAGCGGTTTGACTCACGGGGATTTCCAAGTCTCCACCCCATTGACGTCAATGGGAGTTTGTTTTGGCAC
CAAAATCAACGGGACTTTCCAAAATGTCGTAACAACTCCGCCCCATTGACGCAAATGGGCGGTAGGCGTG
TACGGTGGGAGGTCTATATAAGCAGAGCTGGTTTAGTGAACCGTCAGATCCGCTAGAGATCCGCGGCCGC
TAATACGACTCACTATAGGGAGAGCCGCCACCATGAAACGGACAGCCGACGGAAGCGAGTTCGAGTCACC
AAAGAAGAAGCGGAAAGTCGACAAGAAGTACAGCATCGGCCTGGACATCGGCACCAACTCTGTGGGCTGG
GCCGTGATCACCGACGAGTACAAGGTGCCCAGCAAGAAATTCAAGGTGCTGGGCAACACCGACCGGCACA
GCATCAAGAAGAACCTGATCGGAGCCCTGCTGTTCGACAGCGGCGAAACAGCCGAGGCCACCCGGCTGAA
GAGAACCGCCAGAAGAAGATACACCAGACGGAAGAACCGGATCTGCTATCTGCAAGAGATCTTCAGCAAC
GAGATGGCCAAGGTGGACGACAGCTTCTTCCACAGACTGGAAGAGTCCTTCCTGGTGGAAGAGGATAAGA
AGCACGAGCGGCACCCCATCTTCGGCAACATCGTGGACGAGGTGGCCTACCACGAGAAGTACCCCACCAT
CTACCACCTGAGAAAGAAACTGGTGGACAGCACCGACAAGGCCGACCTGCGGCTGATCTATCTGGCCCTG
GCCCACATGATCAAGTTCCGGGGCCACTTCCTGATCGAGGGCGACCTGAACCCCGACAACAGCGACGTGG
ACAAGCTGTTCATCCAGCTGGTGCAGACCTACAACCAGCTGTTCGAGGAAAACCCCATCAACGCCAGCGG
CGTGGACGCCAAGGCCATCCTGTCTGCCAGACTGAGCAAGAGCAGAAAGCTGGAAAATCTGATCGCCCAG
CTGCCCGGCGAGAAGAAGAATGGCCTGTTCGGAAACCTGATTGCCCTGAGCCTGGGCCTGACCCCCAACT
TCAAGAGCAACTTCGACCTGGCCGAGGATGCCAAACTGCAGCTGAGCAAGGACACCTACGACGACGACCT
GGACAACCTGCTGGCCCAGATCGGCGACCAGTACGCCGACCTGTTTCTGGCCGCCAAGAACCTGTCCGAC
GCCATCCTGCTGAGCGACATCCTGAGAGTGAACACCGAGATCACCAAGGCCCCCCTGAGCGCCTCTATGA
TCAAGAGATACGACGAGCACCACCAGGACCTGACCCTGCTGAAAGCTCTCGTGCGGCAGCAGCTGCCTGA
GAAGTACAAAGAGATTTTCTTCGACCAGAGCAAGAACGGCTACGCCGGCTACATTGACGGCGGAGCCAGC
CAGGAAGAGTTCTACAAGTTCATCAAGCCCATCCTGGAAAAGATGGACGGCACCGAGGAACTGCTCGTGA
AGCTGAAGAGAGAGGACCTGCTGCGGAAGCAGCGGACCTTCGACAACGGCAGCATCCCCCACCAGATCCA
CCTGGGAGAGCTGCACGCCATTCTGCGGCGGCAGGAAGATTTTTACCCATTCCTGAAGGACAACCGGGAA
AAGATCGAGAAGATCCTGACCTTCCGCATCCCCTACTACGTGGGCCCTCTGGCCAGGGGAAACAGCAGAT
TCGCCTGGATGACCAGAAAGAGCGAGGAAACCATCACCCCCTGGAACTTCGAGGAAGTGGTGGACAAGGG
CGCTTCCGCCCAGAGCTTCATCGAGCGGATGACCAACTTCGATAAGAACCTGCCCAACGAGAAGGTGCTG
CCCAAGCACAGCCTGCTGTACGAGTACTTCACCGTGTATAACGAGCTGACCAAAGTGAAATACGTGACCG
AGGGAATGAGAAAGCCCGCCTTCCTGAGCGGCGAGCAGAAAAAGGCCATCGTGGACCTGCTGTTCAAGAC
CAACCGGAAAGTGACCGTGAAGCAGCTGAAAGAGGACTACTTCAAGAAAATCGAGTGCTTCGACTCCGTG
GAAATCTCCGGCGTGGAAGATCGGTTCAACGCCTCCCTGGGCACATACCACGATCTGCTGAAAATTATCA
AGGACAAGGACTTCCTGGACAATGAGGAAAACGAGGACATTCTGGAAGATATCGTGCTGACCCTGACACT
GTTTGAGGACAGAGAGATGATCGAGGAACGGCTGAAAACCTATGCCCACCTGTTCGACGACAAAGTGATG
AAGCAGCTGAAGCGGCGGAGATACACCGGCTGGGGCAGGCTGAGCCGGAAGCTGATCAACGGCATCCGGG
ACAAGCAGTCCGGCAAGACAATCCTGGATTTCCTGAAGTCCGACGGCTTCGCCAACAGAAACTTCATGCA
GCTGATCCACGACGACAGCCTGACCTTTAAAGAGGACATCCAGAAAGCCCAGGTGTCCGGCCAGGGCGAT
AGCCTGCACGAGCACATTGCCAATCTGGCCGGCAGCCCCGCCATTAAGAAGGGCATCCTGCAGACAGTGA
AGGTGGTGGACGAGCTCGTGAAAGTGATGGGCCGGCACAAGCCCGAGAACATCGTGATCGAAATGGCCAG
AGAGAACCAGACCACCCAGAAGGGACAGCGCAACAGCCGCGAGAGAATGAAGCGGATCGAAGAGGGCATC
AAAGAGCTGGGCAGCCAGATCCTGAAAGAACACCCCGTGGAAAACACCCAGCTGCAGAACGAGAAGCTGT
ACCTGTACTACCTGCAGAATGGGCGGGATATGTACGTGGACCAGGAACTGGACATCAACCGGCTGTCCGA
CTACGATGTGGACGCTATCGTGCCTCAGAGCTTTCTGAAGGACGACTCCATCGACAACAAGGTGCTGACC
AGAAGCGACAAGAACCGGGGCAAGAGCGACAACGTGCCCTCCGAAGAGGTCGTGAAGAAGATGAAGAACT
ACTGGCGGCAGCTGCTGAACGCCAAGCTGATTACCCAGAGAAAGTTCGACAATCTGACCAAGGCCGAGAG
AGGCGGCCTGAGCGAACTGGATAAGGCCGGCTTCATCGCCAGACAGCTGGTGGAAACCCGGCAGATCACA
AAGCACGTGGCACAGATCCTGGACTCCCGGATGAACACTAAGTACGACGAGAATGACAAGCTGATCCGGG
AAGTGAAAGTGATCACCCTGAAGTCCAAGCTGGTGTCCGATTTCCGGAAGGATTTCCAGTTTTACAAAGT
GCGCGAGATCAACAACTACCACCACGCCCACGACGCCTACCTGAACGCCGTCGTGGGAACCGCCCTGATC
AAAAAGTACCCTAAGCTGGAAAGCGAGTTCGTGTACGGCGACTACAAGGTGTACGACGTGCGGAAGATGA
TCGCCAAGAGCGAGCAGGAAATCGGCAAGGCTACCGCCAAGTACTTCTTCTACAGCAACATCATGAACTT
TTTCAAGACCGAGATTACCCTGGCCAACGGCGAGATCCGGAAGCGGCCTCTGATCGAGACAAACGGCGAA
ACCGGGGAGATCGTGTGGGATAAGGGCCGGGATTTTGCCACCGTGCGGAAAGTGCTGAGCATGCCCCAAG
TGAATATCGTGAAAAAGACCGAGGTGCAGACAGGCGGCTTCAGCAAAGAGTCTATCCTGCCCAAGAGGAA
CAGCGATAAGCTGATCGCCAGAAAGAAGGACTGGGACCCTAAGAAGTACGGCGGCTTCGACAGCCCCACC
GTGGCCTATTCTGTGCTGGTGGTGGCCAAAGTGGAAAAGGGCAAGTCCAAGAAACTGAAGAGTGTGAAAG
AGCTGCTGGGGATCACCATCATGGAAAGAAGCAGCTTCGAGAAGAATCCCATCGACTTTCTGGAAGCCAA
GGGCTACAAAGAAGTGAAAAAGGACCTGATCATCAAGCTGCCTAAGTACTCCCTGTTCGAGCTGGAAAAC
GGCCGGAAGAGAATGCTGGCCTCTGCCGGCGAACTGCAGAAGGGAAACGAACTGGCCCTGCCCTCCAAAT
ATGTGAACTTCCTGTACCTGGCCAGCCACTATGAGAAGCTGAAGGGCTCCCCCGAGGATAATGAGCAGAA
ACAGCTGTTTGTGGAACAGCACAAGCACTACCTGGACGAGATCATCGAGCAGATCAGCGAGTTCTCCAAG
AGAGTGATCCTGGCCGACGCTAATCTGGACAAAGTGCTGTCCGCCTACAACAAGCACCGGGATAAGCCCA
TCAGAGAGCAGGCCGAGAATATCATCCACCTGTTTACCCTGACCAATCTGGGAGCCCCTGCCGCCTTCAA
GTACTTTGACACCACCATCGACCGGAAGAGGTACACCAGCACCAAAGAGGTGCTGGACGCCACCCTGATC
CACCAGAGCATCACCGGCCTGTACGAGACACGGATCGACCTGTCTCAGCTGGGAGGTGACTCCGGCGGAA
GCTCTGGTGGCAGCAAGCGGACCGCCGACGGCTCTGAATTCGAGAGCCCTAAGAAGAAAAGAAAGGTGAG
CGGAGGCTCTAGCGGCGGAAGCACCCTGAACATTGAAGACGAGTATAGACTGCATGAAACAAGCAAGGAA
CCCGACGTGTCCCTGGGCTCCACCTGGCTGTCCGACTTTCCCCAGGCCTGGGCCGAGACAGGAGGAATGG
GCCTGGCCGTGCGGCAGGCACCCCTGATCATCCCTCTGAAGGCCACCTCTACACCCGTGAGCATCAAGCA
GTACCCTATGTCTCAGGAGGCCAGACTGGGCATCAAGCCTCACATCCAGAGGCTGCTGGACCAGGGCATC
CTGGTGCCATGCCAGAGCCCCTGGAACACACCACTGCTGCCCGTGAAGAAGCCAGGCACCAATGACTATA
GACCCGTGCAGGATCTGAGAGAGGTGAACAAGAGGGTGGAGGATATCCACCCCACCGTGCCCAACCCTTA
CAATCTGCTGTCCGGCCTGCCCCCTTCTCACCAGTGGTATACAGTGCTGGACCTGAAGGATGCCTTCTTT
TGTCTGAGACTGCACCCTACCAGCCAGCCACTGTTCGCCTTTGAGTGGAGGGACCCTGAGATGGGCATCT
CTGGCCAGCTGACCTGGACACGCCTGCCTCAGGGCTTCAAGAATAGCCCAACACTGTTTAACGAGGCCCT
GCACCGCGACCTGGCAGATTTCCGGATCCAGCACCCAGATCTGATCCTGCTGCAGTACGTGGACGATCTG
CTGCTGGCCGCCACCAGCGAGCTGGATTGCCAGCAGGGAACACGCGCCCTGCTGCAGACCCTGGGAAACC
TGGGATATAGGGCATCCGCCAAGAAGGCCCAGATCTGTCAGAAGCAGGTGAAGTACCTGGGCTATCTGCT
GAAGGAGGGCCAGAGATGGCTGACAGAGGCCAGGAAGGAGACAGTGATGGGCCAGCCAACACCCAAGACC
CCAAGACAGCTGAGGGAGTTCCTGGGCAAAGCAGGATTTTGCAGGCTGTTCATCCCAGGATTCGCAGAGA
TGGCAGCACCTCTGTACCCACTGACCAAGCCGGGCACCCTGTTTAATTGGGGCCCTGACCAGCAGAAGGC
CTATCAGGAGATCAAGCAGGCCCTGCTGACAGCACCAGCCCTGGGCCTGCCAGACCTGACCAAGCCTTTC
GAGCTGTTTGTGGATGAGAAGCAGGGCTACGCCAAGGGCGTGCTGACCCAGAAGCTGGGACCATGGAGAC
GGCCCGTGGCCTATCTGTCCAAGAAGCTGGACCCAGTGGCAGCAGGATGGCCACCATGCCTGAGGATGGT
GGCAGCAATCGCCGTGCTGACAAAGGATGCCGGCAAGCTGACCATGGGACAGCCACTGGTCATCCTGGCA
CCACACGCAGTGGAGGCCCTGGTGAAGCAGCCTCCAGATCGCTGGCTGTCTAACGCCCGGATGACACACT
ACCAGGCCCTGCTGCTGGACACCGATCGCGTGCAGTTTGGCCCTGTGGTGGCCCTGAATCCAGCCACCCT
GCTGCCTCTGCCAGAGGAGGGCCTGCAGCACAACTGTCTGGACTCTGGCGGCTCAAAAAGAACCGCCGAC
GGCAGCGAATTCGAGTCTCCCAAGAAGAAGAGGAAAGTCGGCTCTGGCCCTGCCGCTAAGAGAGTGAAGC
TGGACTAACCGGTCATCATCACCATCACCATTGAGTTTAAACCCGCTGATCAGCCTCGACTGTGCCTTCT
AGTTGCCAGCCATCTGTTGTTTGCCCCTCCCCCGTGCCTTCCTTGACCCTGGAAGGTGCCACTCCCACTG
TCCTTTCCTAATAAAATGAGAAAATTGCATCGCATTGTCTGAGTAGGTGTCATTCTATTCTGGGGGGTGG
GGTGGGGCAGGACAGCAAGGGGGAGGATTGGGAAGACAATAGCAGGCATGCTGGGGATGCGGTGGGCTCT
ATGGCTTCTGAGGCGGAAAGAACCAGCTGGGGCTCGATACCGTCGACCTCTAGCTAGAGCTTGGCGTAAT
CATGGTCATAGCTGTTTCCTGTGTGAAATTGTTATCCGCTCACAATTCCACACAACATACGAGCCGGAAG
CATAAAGTGTAAAGCCTAGGGTGCCTAATGAGTGAGCTAACTCACATTAATTGCGTTGCGCTCACTGCCC
GCTTTCCAGTCGGGAAACCTGTCGTGCCAGCTGCATTAATGAATCGGCCAACGCGCGGGGAGAGGCGGTT
TGCGTATTGGGCGCTCTTCCGCTTCCTCGCTCACTGACTCGCTGCGCTCGGTCGTTCGGCTGCGGCGAGC
GGTATCAGCTCACTCAAAGGCGGTAATACGGTTATCCACAGAATCAGGGGATAACGCAGGAAAGAACATG
TGAGCAAAAGGCCAGCAAAAGGCCAGGAACCGTAAAAAGGCCGCGTTGCTGGCGTTTTTCCATAGGCTCC
GCCCCCCTGACGAGCATCACAAAAATCGACGCTCAAGTCAGAGGTGGCGAAACCCGACAGGACTATAAAG
ATACCAGGCGTTTCCCCCTGGAAGCTCCCTCGTGCGCTCTCCTGTTCCGACCCTGCCGCTTACCGGATAC
CTGTCCGCCTTTCTCCCTTCGGGAAGCGTGGCGCTTTCTCATAGCTCACGCTGTAGGTATCTCAGTTCGG
TGTAGGTCGTTCGCTCCAAGCTGGGCTGTGTGCACGAACCCCCCGTTCAGCCCGACCGCTGCGCCTTATC
CGGTAACTATCGTCTTGAGTCCAACCCGGTAAGACACGACTTATCGCCACTGGCAGCAGCCACTGGTAAC
AGGATTAGCAGAGCGAGGTATGTAGGCGGTGCTACAGAGTTCTTGAAGTGGTGGCCTAACTACGGCTACA
CTAGAAGAACAGTATTTGGTATCTGCGCTCTGCTGAAGCCAGTTACCTTCGGAAAAAGAGTTGGTAGCTC
TTGATCCGGCAAACAAACCACCGCTGGTAGCGGTGGTTTTTTTGTTTGCAAGCAGCAGATTACGCGCAGA
AAAAAAGGATCTCAA
Features (pLannotate 1.2.2; 16 found; start..end, strand, type, name):
    171..1031    -  CDS            AmpR: β-lactamase; bla; confers resistance to ampicillin, carbenicillin, and related antibiotics
   1032..1136    -  promoter       AmpR promoter: bla
   1207..1251    -  misc_feature   bom (fragment): basis of mobility region from pBR322
   1406..1785    +  enhancer       CMV enhancer: human cytomegalovirus immediate early enhancer
   1786..1989    +  promoter       CMV promoter: human cytomegalovirus (CMV) immediate early promoter
   2031..2049    +  promoter       T7 promoter: promoter for bacteriophage T7 RNA polymerase
   2120..6221    +  CDS            dCas9 (fragment): catalytically dead mutant of the Cas9 endonuclease from the Streptococcus pyogenes Type II CRISPR/Cas system RNA-guided DNA-binding protein that lacks endonuclease activity due to the D10A mutation in the RuvC catalytic domain and the N863A mutation in the HNH catalytic domain
   6323..7813    +  CDS            gag-pol (fragment): POL_MLVMS - Experimental evidence at protein level: Swiss-Prot protein existence level 1. [Integrase]: Catalyzes viral DNA integration into the host chromosome, by performing a series of DNA cutting and joining reactions. This enzyme activity takes place after virion entry into a cell and reverse transcription of the RNA genome in dsDNA. The first step in the integration process is 3' processing. This step requires a complex comprising the viral genome, matrix protein and integrase. This complex is called the pre-integration complex (PIC). The integrase protein removes 2 nucleotides from each
   7970..8194    +  polyA_signal   bGH poly(A) signal: bovine growth hormone polyadenylation signal
   8198..8219    +  promoter       SV40 promoter (fragment): SV40 enhancer and early promoter
   8224..8240    +  misc_feature   MCS (fragment): pBluescript multiple cloning site
   8289..8305    -  protein_bind   lac operator: The lac repressor binds to the lac operator to inhibit transcription in E. coli. This inhibition can be relieved by adding lactose or isopropyl-β-D-thiogalactopyranoside (IPTG). lac repressor encoded by lacI
   8313..8343    -  promoter       lac promoter: promoter for the E. coli lac operon
   8358..8379    -  protein_bind   CAP binding site: CAP binding activates transcription in the presence of cAMP. E. coli catabolite activator protein
   8392..8484    -  CDS            lacI (fragment): lac repressor; lacI; The lac repressor binds to the lac operator to inhibit transcription in E. coli. This inhibition can be relieved by adding lactose or isopropyl-β-D-thiogalactopyranoside (IPTG).
   8667..9255    -  rep_origin     ori: high-copy-number ColE1/pMB1/pBR322/pUC origin of replication
