[The description below was written by a language model from this plasmid's Addgene catalogue record and pLannotate feature annotations shown in this document.]
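Description:
pCMV-PE6e is a 9.3 kb mammalian expression plasmid on a pCMV backbone that drives transient expression of the PE6e prime editor. It is propagated in E. coli from a high-copy ColE1/pUC-type origin under ampicillin selection (β-lactamase with its own promoter). No mammalian selection marker is annotated. Only short remnants of an SV40 promoter, a cloning site and lac regulatory elements appear in the backbone, and these look like vector leftovers rather than functional parts.

The payload is a synthetic open reading frame of about 5.9 kb placed downstream of the human CMV immediate-early enhancer and promoter and terminated by the bovine growth hormone polyadenylation signal. A T7 promoter sits between the CMV promoter and the coding sequence; the record lists it, with the bGH region, as a sequencing primer site. The fusion consists of a Streptococcus pyogenes Cas9 carrying H840A, K918A and K775R, joined to a Moloney murine leukemia virus reverse transcriptase that, according to the alternative name, lacks its RNase H domain. H840A inactivates the HNH domain, giving the nickase used in prime editing. The automated annotation labels these segments as a "dCas9 fragment" and a "gag-pol fragment". These are nearest database matches, so the catalogue's nickase and reverse transcriptase description should be taken as correct. A bipartite SV40 nuclear localisation signal is fused at the N terminus, and a bipartite SV40 signal plus a c-Myc signal at the C terminus.

In prime editing, the nickase cuts one DNA strand at a guide-specified site and the reverse transcriptase copies the edit from an extended guide RNA. That guide is not encoded on this plasmid and must be supplied separately. The associated work describes evolved, compact prime editors.
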