Addgene plasmid #207855: pCMV-PE6e
Purpose: Mammalian expression of PE6e prime editor
Depositing lab: David Liu. Depositing organization: Broad Institute. Publication: Phage-assisted evolution and protein engineering yield compact, efficient prime editors. Doman JL, Pandey S, Neugebauer ME, An M, Davis JR, Randolph PB, McElroy A, Gao XD, Raguram A, Richter MF, Everette KA, Banskota S, Tian K, Tao YA, Tolar J, Osborn MJ, Liu DR. Cell. 2023 Aug 31;186(18):3983-4002.e26. doi: 10.1016/j.cell.2023.07.039. PubMed 37657419.
Backbone
  Vector backbone: pCMV
  Vector type: Mammalian Expression
Growth in bacteria
  Bacterial resistance: Ampicillin, 100 μg/mL
  Growth temperature: 37°C
  Growth strain: NEB Stable
  Copy number: High Copy
Gene/Insert
  Gene/Insert name: PE6e (alt name: Cas9(H840A, K918A, K775R)-M-MLVRTDRNAseHrt)
  Species: Synthetic
  Insert size (bp): 5856
  Mutation: Cas9(H840A, K918A, K775R)
  Tag / fusion protein: SV40 bpNLS (N terminal on insert); SV40 bpNLS, c-Myc NLS (C terminal on insert)
  Cloning method: Gibson Cloning
  Sequencing primers: 5′ T7-forward; 3′ BGH-reverse
Terms and licenses: Academic/Nonprofit Terms; Industry Terms: Not Available to Industry
How to cite: pCMV-PE6e was a gift from David Liu (Addgene plasmid # 207855 ; http://n2t.net/addgene:207855 ; RRID:Addgene_207855)
